Addgene plasmid #38842: PYCR1
Purpose: Bacterial expression for structure determination; may not be full ORF
Depositing lab: Nicola Burgess-Brown. Depositing organization: University of Oxford.
Backbone
  Vector backbone: pNIC28-Bsa4
  Backbone manufacturer: SGC
  Vector type: Bacterial Expression
Growth in bacteria
  Bacterial resistance: Kanamycin, 50 μg/mL
  Growth temperature: 37°C
  Growth strain: Mach1
  Copy number: Low Copy
Gene/Insert
  Gene/Insert name: PYCR1 (alt names: pyrroline-5-carboxylate reductase 1 [isoform 1]; PDB:2IZZ)
  Species: H. sapiens (human)
  Insert size (bp): 994
  Entrez Gene: PYCR1 (a.k.a. EGK_09111)
  Tag / fusion protein: His Tev (N terminal on insert)
  Cloning method: Ligation Independent Cloning
  Sequencing primers: 5′ T7; 3′ T7-term
Terms and licenses: Academic/Nonprofit Terms; Industry Terms: Not Available to Industry
How to cite: PYCR1 was a gift from Nicola Burgess-Brown (Addgene plasmid # 38842 ; http://n2t.net/addgene:38842 ; RRID:Addgene_38842)
