[The description below was written by a language model from this plasmid's Addgene catalogue record.]
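Description:
PYCR1 is a bacterial expression plasmid built on the pNIC28-Bsa4 backbone from the SGC, a vector designed for producing recombinant proteins in E. coli for structural biology. It is maintained in bacteria under kanamycin selection and is recorded as a low-copy plasmid. The record does not list the origin of replication or the promoter explicitly. However, the sequencing primers are T7 and T7-term, which indicates that the insert sits between a T7 promoter and T7 terminator, so expression would depend on a host strain supplying T7 RNA polymerase.

The insert is a 994 bp fragment of human PYCR1 (pyrroline-5-carboxylate reductase 1, isoform 1), the enzyme that catalyses the final step of proline biosynthesis by reducing pyrroline-5-carboxylate to proline. It was introduced by ligation independent cloning and carries an N-terminal His tag followed by a TEV protease recognition site. This arrangement allows the protein to be purified by immobilised metal affinity chromatography, after which the tag can be cleaved off to leave near-native protein.

The stated purpose is bacterial expression for structure determination, and the record associates the construct with a deposited crystal structure. The record also cautions that the insert may not be the full open reading frame, as is common for constructs whose boundaries have been trimmed to improve solubility or crystallisation. Users should therefore not assume that it encodes the complete protein. No feature table was supplied, so the exact construct boundaries and other backbone elements cannot be described here.
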