>Addgene plasmid #38842 | PYCR1 | depositor partial sequence | sequence record 48899 | PYCR1 sequence 994 bps
[948 nt withheld, positions 1-948]
CCTGCAGGGACCGCTCTGTGACAGTAAAGGTGGATACGGATCCGAA
