>Addgene plasmid #38842 | PYCR1 | addgene partial sequence | sequence record 50345 | T7 5'-TAATACGACTCACTATAGGG-3'
ATATTTTGTTTACTTTAAGAAGGAGATATACAT
[913 nt withheld, positions 34-946]
