>Addgene plasmid #38842 | PYCR1 | addgene partial sequence | sequence record 50346 | T7_term
GGGCTTTGTTAGCAGCCGGATCTCAGTGGTGGTGGTGGTGGTGCTCGAGTGCGGCCGCAAGCTTGTCGAC
GGAGCTCGAATTCGGATCCGTATCCACCTTTACTGTCACAGAGCGGTCCCTGCAGG
[763 nt withheld, positions 127-889]
